Addgene plasmid #35979: MDH1-PGK-FLAG-TAT-SIVmac251
Depositing lab: Susana Valente. Depositing organization: UF Scripps Biomedical Research. Publication: Didehydro-cortistatin A inhibits HIV-1 Tat mediated neuroinflammation and prevents potentiation of cocaine reward in Tat transgenic mice. Mediouni S, Jablonski J, Paris JJ, Clementz MA, Thenin-Houssier S, McLaughlin JP, Valente ST. Curr HIV Res. 2015;13(1):64-79. PubMed 25613133.
Backbone
  Vector backbone: MDH1-PGK-GFP_2.0
  Backbone manufacturer: Addgene Plasmid Repository
  Backbone size w/o insert (bp): 6963
  Vector type: Mammalian Expression, Retroviral, RNAi
Growth in bacteria
  Bacterial resistance: Ampicillin, 100 μg/mL
  Growth temperature: 37°C
  Growth strain: DH5alpha
  Copy number: High Copy
Gene/Insert
  Gene/Insert name: transactivating protein (alt name: tat; p14)
  Species: Simian Immunodeficiency Virus
  Insert size (bp): 354
  Mutation: SIV strain mac251
  GenBank ID: 956113
  Tag / fusion protein: Flag (N terminal on insert)
  Cloning method: Restriction Enzyme; 5′ cloning site NotI (not destroyed); 3′ cloning site SalI (not destroyed)
  Sequencing primers: 5′ mPGK fwd; 3′ H1 primer
Terms and licenses: Academic/Nonprofit Terms; Industry Terms: Not Available to Industry
How to cite: MDH1-PGK-FLAG-TAT-SIVmac251 was a gift from Susana Valente (Addgene plasmid # 35979 ; http://n2t.net/addgene:35979 ; RRID:Addgene_35979)
