[The description below was written by a language model from this plasmid's Addgene catalogue record and pLannotate feature annotations shown in this document.]
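Description:
MDH1-PGK-FLAG-TAT-SIVmac251 is a gammaretroviral (MSCV/MMLV-type) mammalian expression vector built on the MDH1-PGK-GFP_2.0 backbone, with the GFP position apparently taken by a FLAG-tagged Tat coding sequence cloned between NotI and SalI sites. It is maintained in E. coli through a high-copy ColE1/pUC-type origin and selected with ampicillin via the β-lactamase gene. The remaining bacterial annotations (lacI, lacZα, rop, bom and tetracycline-resistance fragments) are non-functional remnants of earlier cloning vectors.

The retroviral portion runs from a murine embryonic stem cell virus 5' LTR through the Ψ packaging signal, a truncated gag lacking its start codon and a pol segment carrying the splice acceptor. Together these allow the genomic RNA to be packaged when gag, pol and env are supplied in trans. Downstream, the mouse PGK promoter drives an internal cassette encoding the transactivator Tat of simian immunodeficiency virus strain mac251 with an N-terminal tag. The catalogue lists this tag simply as Flag, while the annotation identifies a 3xFLAG epitope with an enterokinase site. The automated annotation matched the Tat reading frame to an HIV-2 Tat protein, which reflects similarity to a related protein rather than the stated origin. A human H1 RNA polymerase III promoter sits in reverse orientation within the 3' LTR region. This is the backbone's small-RNA expression site and accounts for the RNAi classification, but no hairpin insert is recorded or annotated.

The construct suits stable transduction of mammalian cells to express detectable SIV Tat. The associated publication concerns pharmacological inhibition of Tat activity, though the record does not state the plasmid's specific role in it.
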