Features (pLannotate 1.2.2; 22 found; start..end, strand, type, name):
    580..921     +  misc_feature   MESV Ψ: packaging signal of murine embryonic stem cell virus
    988..1404    +  CDS            gag (truncated): truncated Moloney murine leukemia virus (MMLV) gag gene lacking the start codon
   1411..1778    +  misc_feature   pol region: Moloney murine leukemia virus (MMLV) pol region containing the splice acceptor site
   1796..2296    +  promoter       PGK promoter: mouse phosphoglycerate kinase 1 promoter
   2309..2374    +  CDS            3xFLAG: three tandem FLAG® epitope tags, followed by an enterokinase cleavage site
   2393..2782    +  CDS            tat: TAT_HV2ST - Experimental evidence at protein level: Swiss-Prot protein existence level 1. Extracellular circulating Tat can be endocytosed by surrounding uninfected cells via the binding to several surface receptors. Endosomal low pH allows Tat to cross the endosome membrane to enter the cytosol and eventually further translocate into the nucleus, thereby inducing severe cell dysfunctions ranging from cell activation to cell death. Through (By similarity). From Human immunodeficiency virus type 2 subtype A (isolate ST) (HIV-2).
   2851..2881    +  LTR            3' LTR (ΔU3) (fragment): self-inactivating 3' long terminal repeat (LTR) from Moloney murine leukemia virus
   2903..2993    -  promoter       H1 promoter: human H1 RNA promoter
   3002..3488    +  LTR            3' LTR (fragment): 3' long terminal repeat from murine embryonic stem cell virus
   3681..3697    -  protein_bind   lac operator: The lac repressor binds to the lac operator to inhibit transcription in E. coli. This inhibition can be relieved by adding lactose or isopropyl-β-D-thiogalactopyranoside (IPTG). lac repressor encoded by lacI
   3705..3735    -  promoter       lac promoter: promoter for the E. coli lac operon
   3750..3771    -  protein_bind   CAP binding site: CAP binding activates transcription in the presence of cAMP. E. coli catabolite activator protein
   3784..3876    -  CDS            lacI (fragment): lac repressor; lacI; The lac repressor binds to the lac operator to inhibit transcription in E. coli. This inhibition can be relieved by adding lactose or isopropyl-β-D-thiogalactopyranoside (IPTG).
   4059..4647    -  rep_origin     ori: high-copy-number ColE1/pMB1/pBR322/pUC origin of replication
   4818..5678    -  CDS            AmpR: β-lactamase; bla; confers resistance to ampicillin, carbenicillin, and related antibiotics
   5679..5783    -  promoter       AmpR promoter: bla
   5878..5913    +  CDS            rop (fragment): Rop protein, which maintains plasmids at low copy number; rop
   6015..6114    +  misc_feature   bom (fragment): basis of mobility region from pBR322
   6120..6274    -  CDS            lacZα (fragment): LacZα fragment of β-galactosidase; lacZ fragment
   6282..6557    -  CDS            TcR (fragment): tetracycline efflux protein; tet; confers resistance to tetracycline
   6555..6655    +  CDS            env (fragment): murine leukemia virus gPr80 envelope polyprotein precursor; env; proteolytically cleaved into gp70SU and p15TM subunits
   6697..516     +  LTR            5' LTR (across the origin): 5' long terminal repeat from murine embryonic stem cell virus
>Addgene plasmid #35979 | MDH1-PGK-FLAG-TAT-SIVmac251 | depositor full sequence | sequence record 44480 | MDH1-PGK-FLAG-TAT-SIVmac251 sequence 6698 bps
TGAAAGACCCCACCTGTAGGTTTGGCAAGCTAGCTTAAGTAACGCCATTTTGCAAGGCATGGAAAATACA
TAACTGAGAATAGAGAAGTTCAGATCAAGGTTAGGAACAGAGAGACAGCAGAATATGGGCCAAACAGGAT
ATCTGTGGTAAGCAGTTCCTGCCCCGGCTCAGGGCCAAGAACAGATGGTCCCCAGATGCGGTCCCGCCCT
CAGCAGTTTCTAGAGAACCATCAGATGTTTCCAGGGTGCCCCAAGGACCTGAAAATGACCCTGTGCCTTA
TTTGAACTAACCAATCAGTTCGCTTCTCGCTTCTGTTCGCGCGCTTCTGCTCCCCGAGCTCAATAAAAGA
GCCCACAACCCCTCACTCGGCGCGCCAGTCCTCCGATAGACTGCGTCGCCCGGGTACCCGTATTCCCAAT
AAAGCCTCTTGCTGTTTGCATCCGAATCGTGGACTCGCTGATCCTTGGGAGGGTCTCCTCAGATTGATTG
ACTGCCCACCTCGGGGGTCTTTCATTTGGAGGTTCCACCGAGATTTGGAGACCCCTGCCTAGGGACCACC
GACCCCCCCGCCGGGAGGTAAGCTGGCCAGCGGTCGTTTCGTGTCTGTCTCTGTCTTTGTGCGTGTTTGT
GCCGGCATCTAATGTTTGCGCCTGCGTCTGTACTAGTTAGCTAACTAGCTCTGTATCTGGCGGACCCGTG
GTGGAACTGACGAGTTCTGAACACCCGGCCGCAACCCTGGGAGACGTCCCAGGGACTTTGGGGGCCGTTT
TTGTGGCCCGACCTGAGGAAGGGAGTCGATGTGGAATCCGACCCCGTCAGGATATGTGGTTCTGGTAGGA
GACGAGAACCTAAAACAGTTCCCGCCTCCGTCTGAATTTTTGCTTTCGGTTTGGAACCGAAGCCGCGCGT
CTTGTCTGCTGCAGCGCTGCAGCATCGTTCTGTGTTGTCTCTGTCTGACTGTGTTTCTGTATTTGTCTGA
AAATTAGGGCCAGACTGTTACCACTCCCTTAAGTTTGACCTTAGGTCACTGGAAAGATGTCGAGCGGATC
GCTCACAACCAGTCGGTAGATGTCAAGAAGAGACGTTGGGTTACCTTCTGCTCTGCAGAATGGCCAACCT
TTAACGTCGGATGGCCGCGAGACGGCACCTTTAACCGAGACCTCATCACCCAGGTTAAGATCAAGGTCTT
TTCACCTGGCCCGCATGGACACCCAGACCAGGTCCCCTACATCGTGACCTGGGAAGCCTTGGCTTTTGAC
CCCCCTCCCTGGGTCAAGCCCTTTGTACACCCTAAGCCTCCGCCTCCTCTTCCTCCATCCGCCCCGTCTC
TCCCCCTTGAACCTCCTCGTTCGACCCCGCCTCGATCCTCCCTTTATCCAGCCCTCACTCCTTCTCTAGG
CGCCGGAATTAGATCTTATATGGGGCACCCCCGCCCCTTGTAAACTTCCCTGACCCTGACATGACAAGAG
TTACTAACAGCCCCTCTCTCCAAGCTCACTTACAGGCTCTCTACTTAGTCCAGCACGAAGTCTGGAGACC
TCTGGCGGCAGCCTACCAAGAACAACTGGACCGACCGGTGGTACCTCACCCTTACCGAGTCGGCGACACA
GTGTGGGTCCGCCGACACCAGACTAAGAACCTAGAACCTCGCTGGAAAGGACCTTACACAGTCCTGCTGA
CCACCCCCACCGCCCTCAAAGTAGACGGCATCGCAGCTTGGATACACGCCGCCCACGTGAAGGCTGCCGA
CCCCGGGGGTGGACCATCCTCTAGACTGCCGGATCAATTCCTACCGGGTAGGGGAGGCGCTTTTCCCAAG
GCAGTCTGGAGCATGCGCTTTAGCGGCCCCGCTGGGCACTTGGCGCTACACAAGTGGCCTCTGGCCTCGC
ACACATTCCACATCCACCGGTAGGCGCCAACCGGCTCCGTTCTTTGGTGGCCCCTTCGCGCCACCTTCTA
CTCCTCCCCTAGTCAGGAAGTTCCCCCCCGCCCCGCAGCTCGCGTCGTGCAGGACGTGACAAATGGAAGT
AGCACGTCTCACTAGTCTCGTGCAGATGGACAGCACCGCTGAGCAATGGAAGCGGGTAGGCCTTTGGGGC
AGCGGCCAATAGCAGCTTTGGCTCCTTCGCTTTCTGGGCTCAGAGGCTGGGAAGGGGTGGGTCCGGGGGC
GGGCTCAGGGGCGGGCTCAGGGGCGGGGCGGGCGCCCGAAGGTCCTCCGGAGGCCCGGCATTCTGCACGC
TTCAAAAGCGCACGTCTGCCGCGCTGTTCTCCTCTTCCTCATCTCCGGGCCTTTCGACCTGCACCATGGA
CTACAAAGACCATGACGGTGATTATAAAGATCATGACATCGATTACAAGGATGACGATGACAAGCTTGCG
GCCGCGAATTCAGAGACACCCTTGAGGGAGCAGGAGAACTCATTAGAATCCTCCAACGAGCGCTCTTCAT
GCATTTTAGAGGCGGATGCAACCACTCCAGAATCGGCCAACCTGGGGGAGGAAATCCTCTCTCAACTATA
CCGCCCTCTTGAGGCGTGCTATAACACATGCTATTGTAAAAAGTGTTGCTACCATTGCCAGTTTTGTTTT
CTTAAAAAGGGATTGGGGATATGTTATGAGCAGTCACGAAAGAGAAGAAGAACTCCGAAAAAGGCTAAGG
CTAATACATCTTCTGCATCAAACAATAGACTCATACCCAACAGGACCCGGCACTGCCAACCAGAGAAGGC
AAAGAAGGAGACGGTGGAGAAGGCGGTGGCAACAGCTCCTGGCCTTGGCAGATAGGTCGACCTGCAGCCA
AGCTTATCGATAAAATAAAAGATTTTATTTAGTCTCCAGAAAAAGGGGGGAATGAAAGACCCCACCTGTA
GGTTTGGCAAGAATTCGTTTAAACGGGCTCGAGTGGTCTCATACAGAACTTATAAGATTCCCAAATCCAA
AGACATTTCACGTTTATGGTGATTTCCCAGAACACATAGCGACATGCAAATATTGGGATCCGCTAGCTTA
AGTAACGCCATTTTGCAAGGCATGGAAAATACATAACTGAGAATAGAGAAGTTCAGATCAAGGTTAGGAA
CAGAGAGACAGCAGAATATGGGCCAAACAGGATATCTGTGGTAAGCAGTTCCTGCCCCGGCTCAGGGCCA
AGAACAGATGGTCCCCAGATGCGGTCCCGCCCTCAGCAGTTTCTAGAGAACCATCAGATGTTTCCAGGGT
GCCCCAAGGACCTGAAAATGACCCTGTGCCTTATTTGAACTAACCAATCAGTTCGCTTCTCGCTTCTGTT
CGCGCGCTTCTGCTCCCCGAGCTCAATAAAAGAGCCCACAACCCCTCACTCGGCGCGCCAGTCCTCCGAT
AGACTGCGTCGCCCGGGTACCCGTGTATCCAATAAACCCTCTTGCAGTTGCATCCGACTTGTGGTCTCGC
TGTTCCTTGGGAGGGTCTCCTCTGAGTGATTGACTACCCGTCAGCGGGGGTCTTTCATGGGTAACAGTTT
CTTGAAGTTGGAGAACAACATTCTGAGGGTAGGAGTCGAATATTAAGTAATCCTGACTCAATTAGCCACT
GTTTTGAATCCACATACTCCAATACTCCTGAAATAGTTCATTATGGACAGCGCAGAAGAGCTGGGGAGAA
TTAATTCGTAATCATGGTCATAGCTGTTTCCTGTGTGAAATTGTTATCCGCTCACAATTCCACACAACAT
ACGAGCCGGAAGCATAAAGTGTAAAGCCTGGGGTGCCTAATGAGTGAGCTAACTCACATTAATTGCGTTG
CGCTCACTGCCCGCTTTCCAGTCGGGAAACCTGTCGTGCCAGCTGCATTAATGAATCGGCCAACGCGCGG
GGAGAGGCGGTTTGCGTATTGGGCGCTCTTCCGCTTCCTCGCTCACTGACTCGCTGCGCTCGGTCGTTCG
GCTGCGGCGAGCGGTATCAGCTCACTCAAAGGCGGTAATACGGTTATCCACAGAATCAGGGGATAACGCA
GGAAAGAACATGTGAGCAAAAGGCCAGCAAAAGGCCAGGAACCGTAAAAAGGCCGCGTTGCTGGCGTTTT
TCCATAGGCTCCGCCCCCCTGACGAGCATCACAAAAATCGACGCTCAAGTCAGAGGTGGCGAAACCCGAC
AGGACTATAAAGATACCAGGCGTTTCCCCCTGGAAGCTCCCTCGTGCGCTCTCCTGTTCCGACCCTGCCG
CTTACCGGATACCTGTCCGCCTTTCTCCCTTCGGGAAGCGTGGCGCTTTCTCATAGCTCACGCTGTAGGT
ATCTCAGTTCGGTGTAGGTCGTTCGCTCCAAGCTGGGCTGTGTGCACGAACCCCCCGTTCAGCCCGACCG
CTGCGCCTTATCCGGTAACTATCGTCTTGAGTCCAACCCGGTAAGACACGACTTATCGCCACTGGCAGCA
GCCACTGGTAACAGGATTAGCAGAGCGAGGTATGTAGGCGGTGCTACAGAGTTCTTGAAGTGGTGGCCTA
ACTACGGCTACACTAGAAGGACAGTATTTGGTATCTGCGCTCTGCTGAAGCCAGTTACCTTCGGAAAAAG
AGTTGGTAGCTCTTGATCCGGCAAACAAACCACCGCTGGTAGCGGTGGTTTTTTTGTTTGCAAGCAGCAG
ATTACGCGCAGAAAAAAAGGATCTCAAGAAGATCCTTTGATCTTTTCTACGGGGTCTGACGCTCAGTGGA
ACGAAAACTCACGTTAAGGGATTTTGGTCATGAGATTATCAAAAAGGATCTTCACCTAGATCCTTTTAAA
TTAAAAATGAAGTTTTAAATCAATCTAAAGTATATATGAGTAAACTTGGTCTGACAGTTACCAATGCTTA
ATCAGTGAGGCACCTATCTCAGCGATCTGTCTATTTCGTTCATCCATAGTTGCCTGACTCCCCGTCGTGT
AGATAACTACGATACGGGAGGGCTTACCATCTGGCCCCAGTGCTGCAATGATACCGCGAGACCCACGCTC
ACCGGCTCCAGATTTATCAGCAATAAACCAGCCAGCCGGAAGGGCCGAGCGCAGAAGTGGTCCTGCAACT
TTATCCGCCTCCATCCAGTCTATTAATTGTTGCCGGGAAGCTAGAGTAAGTAGTTCGCCAGTTAATAGTT
TGCGCAACGTTGTTGCCATTGCTACAGGCATCGTGGTGTCACGCTCGTCGTTTGGTATGGCTTCATTCAG
CTCCGGTTCCCAACGATCAAGGCGAGTTACATGATCCCCCATGTTGTGCAAAAAAGCGGTTAGCTCCTTC
GGTCCTCCGATCGTTGTCAGAAGTAAGTTGGCCGCAGTGTTATCACTCATGGTTATGGCAGCACTGCATA
ATTCTCTTACTGTCATGCCATCCGTAAGATGCTTTTCTGTGACTGGTGAGTACTCAACCAAGTCATTCTG
AGAATAGTGTATGCGGCGACCGAGTTGCTCTTGCCCGGCGTCAATACGGGATAATACCGCGCCACATAGC
AGAACTTTAAAAGTGCTCATCATTGGAAAACGTTCTTCGGGGCGAAAACTCTCAAGGATCTTACCGCTGT
TGAGATCCAGTTCGATGTAACCCACTCGTGCACCCAACTGATCTTCAGCATCTTTTACTTTCACCAGCGT
TTCTGGGTGAGCAAAAACAGGAAGGCAAAATGCCGCAAAAAAGGGAATAAGGGCGACACGGAAATGTTGA
ATACTCATACTCTTCCTTTTTCAATATTATTGAAGCATTTATCAGGGTTATTGTCTCATGAGCGGATACA
TATTTGAATGTATTTAGAAAAATAAACAAATAGGGGTTCCGCGCACATTTCCCCGAAAAGTGCCACCTGA
CGTCTAAGAAACCATTATTATCATGACATTAACCTATAAAAATAGGCGTATCACGAGGCCCTTTCGTCTC
GCGCGTTTCGGTGATGACGGTGAAAACCTCTGACACATGCAGCTCCCGGAGACGGTCACAGCTTGTCTGT
AAGCGGATGCCGGGAGCAGACAAGCCCGTCAGGGCGCGTCAGCGGGTGTTGGCGGGTGTCGGGGCTGGCT
TAACTATGCGGCATCAGAGCAGATTGTACTGAGAGTGCACCATATGCGGTGTGAAATACCGCACAGATGC
GTAAGGAGAAAATACCGCATCAGGCGCCATTCGCCATTCAGGCTGCGCAACTGTTGGGAAGGGCGATCGG
TGCGGGCCTCTTCGCTATTACGCCAGCTGGCGAAAGGGGGATGTGCTGCAAGGCGATTAAGTTGGGTAAC
GCCAGGGTTTTCCCAGTCACGACGTTGTAAAACGACGGCCAGTGCCAAGCTCGCTCTCCCTTATGCGACT
CCTGCATTAGGAAGCAGCCCAGTAGTAGGTTGAGGCCGTTGAGCACCGCCGCCGCAAGGAATGGTGCATG
CAAGGAGATGGCGCCCAACAGTCCCCCGGCCACGGGGCCTGCCACCATACCCACGCCGAAACAAGCGCTC
ATGAGCCCGAAGTGGCGAGCCCGATCTTCCCCATCGGTGATGTCGGCGATATAGGCGCCAGCAACCGCAC
CTGTGGCGCCGGTGATGCCGGCCACGATGCGTCCGGCGTAGAGGATCGATTAGTCCAATTTGTTAAAGAC
AGGATATCAGTGGTCCAGGCTCTAGTTTTGACTCAACAATATCACCAGCTGAAGCCTATAGAGTACGAGC
CATAGATAAAATAAAAGATTTTATTTAGTCTCCAGAAAAAGGGGGGAA
