>Addgene plasmid #35979 | MDH1-PGK-FLAG-TAT-SIVmac251 | addgene partial sequence | sequence record 46084 | mPGK-fwd
ATCTCCGGGCCTTTCGACCTGCACCATGGACTACAAAGACCATGACGGTGATTATAAAGATCATGACATC
GATTACAAGGATGACGATGACAAGCTTGCGGCCGCGAATTCAGAGACACCCTTGAGGGAGCAGGAGAACT
CATTAGAATCCTCCAACGAGCGCTCTTCATGCATTTTAGAGGCGGATGCAACCACTCCAGAATCGGCCAA
CCTGGGGGAGGAAATCCTCTCTCAACTATACCGCCCTCTTGAGGCGTGCTATAACACATGCTATTGTAAA
AAGTGTTGCTACCATTGCCAGTTTTGTTTTCTTAAAAAGGGATTGGGGATATGTTATGAGCAGTCACGAA
AGAGAAGAAGAACTCCGAAAAAGGCTAAGGCTAATACATCTTCTGCATCAAACAATAGACTCATACCCAA
CAGGACCCGGCACTGCCAACCAGAGAAGGCAAAGAAGGAGACGGTGGAGAAGGCGGTGGCAACAGCTCCT
GGCCTTGGCAGATAGGTCGACCTGCAGCCAAGCTTATCGATAAAATAAAAGATTTTATTTAGTCTCCAGA
AAAAGGGGGGAATGAAAGACCCCACCTGTAGGTTTGGCAAGAATTCGTTTAAACGGGCTCGAGTGGTCTC
ATACAGAACTTATAAGATTCCCAAATCCAAAGACATTTCACGTTTATGGTGATTTCCCAGAACACATAGC
GACATGCAAATATTGGGATCCGCTAGCTTAAGTAACGCCATTTTGCAAGGCATGGAAAATACATAACTGA
GAATAGAGAAGTTCAGATCAAGGTTAGGA
